>Addgene plasmid #230083 | pLentiCRISPR v2-sgL2HGDH-1 | addgene full sequence | sequence record 457166 | Addgene NGS Result
TGATGCGGTTTTGGCAGTACATCAATGGGCGTGGATAGCGGTTTGACTCACGGGGATTTCCAAGTCTCCA
CCCCATTGACGTCAATGGGAGTTTGTTTTGGCACCAAAATCAACGGGACTTTCCAAAATGTCGTAACAAC
TCCGCCCCATTGACGCAAATGGGCGGTAGGCGTGTACGGTGGGAGGTCTATATAAGCAGCGCGTTTTGCC
TGTACTGGGTCTCTCTGGTTAGACCAGATCTGAGCCTGGGAGCTCTCTGGCTAACTAGGGAACCCACTGC
TTAAGCCTCAATAAAGCTTGCCTTGAGTGCTTCAAGTAGTGTGTGCCCGTCTGTTGTGTGACTCTGGTAA
CTAGAGATCCCTCAGACCCTTTTAGTCAGTGTGGAAAATCTCTAGCAGTGGCGCCCGAACAGGGACTTGA
AAGCGAAAGGGAAACCAGAGGAGCTCTCTCGACGCAGGACTCGGCTTGCTGAAGCGCGCACGGCAAGAGG
CGAGGGGCGGCGACTGGTGAGTACGCCAAAAATTTTGACTAGCGGAGGCTAGAAGGAGAGAGATGGGTGC
GAGAGCGTCAGTATTAAGCGGGGGAGAATTAGATCGCGATGGGAAAAAATTCGGTTAAGGCCAGGGGGAA
AGAAAAAATATAAATTAAAACATATAGTATGGGCAAGCAGGGAGCTAGAACGATTCGCAGTTAATCCTGG
CCTGTTAGAAACATCAGAAGGCTGTAGACAAATACTGGGACAGCTACAACCATCCCTTCAGACAGGATCA
GAAGAACTTAGATCATTATATAATACAGTAGCAACCCTCTATTGTGTGCATCAAAGGATAGAGATAAAAG
ACACCAAGGAAGCTTTAGACAAGATAGAGGAAGAGCAAAACAAAAGTAAGACCACCGCACAGCAAGCGGC
CGCTGATCTTCAGACCTGGAGGAGGAGATATGAGGGACAATTGGAGAAGTGAATTATATAAATATAAAGT
AGTAAAAATTGAACCATTAGGAGTAGCACCCACCAAGGCAAAGAGAAGAGTGGTGCAGAGAGAAAAAAGA
GCAGTGGGAATAGGAGCTTTGTTCCTTGGGTTCTTGGGAGCAGCAGGAAGCACTATGGGCGCAGCGTCAA
TGACGCTGACGGTACAGGCCAGACAATTATTGTCTGGTATAGTGCAGCAGCAGAACAATTTGCTGAGGGC
TATTGAGGCGCAACAGCATCTGTTGCAACTCACAGTCTGGGGCATCAAGCAGCTCCAGGCAAGAATCCTG
GCTGTGGAAAGATACCTAAAGGATCAACAGCTCCTGGGGATTTGGGGTTGCTCTGGAAAACTCATTTGCA
CCACTGCTGTGCCTTGGAATGCTAGTTGGAGTAATAAATCTCTGGAACAGATTTGGAATCACACGACCTG
GATGGAGTGGGACAGAGAAATTAACAATTACACAAGCTTAATACACTCCTTAATTGAAGAATCGCAAAAC
CAGCAAGAAAAGAATGAACAAGAATTATTGGAATTAGATAAATGGGCAAGTTTGTGGAATTGGTTTAACA
TAACAAATTGGCTGTGGTATATAAAATTATTCATAATGATAGTAGGAGGCTTGGTAGGTTTAAGAATAGT
TTTTGCTGTACTTTCTATAGTGAATAGAGTTAGGCAGGGATATTCACCATTATCGTTTCAGACCCACCTC
CCAACCCCGAGGGGACCCGACAGGCCCGAAGGAATAGAAGAAGAAGGTGGAGAGAGAGACAGAGACAGAT
CCATTCGATTAGTGAACGGATCGGCACTGCGTGCGCCAATTCTGCAGACAAATGGCAGTATTCATCCACA
ATTTTAAAAGAAAAGGGGGGATTGGGGGGTACAGTGCAGGGGAAAGAATAGTAGACATAATAGCAACAGA
CATACAAACTAAAGAATTACAAAAACAAATTACAAAAATTCAAAATTTTCGGGTTTATTACAGGGACAGC
AGAGATCCAGTTTGGTTAATTAAGGTACCGAGGGCCTATTTCCCATGATTCCTTCATATTTGCATATACG
ATACAAGGCTGTTAGAGAGATAATTAGAATTAATTTGACTGTAAACACAAAGATATTAGTACAAAATACG
TGACGTAGAAAGTAATAATTTCTTGGGTAGTTTGCAGTTTTAAAATTATGTTTTAAAATGGACTATCATA
TGCTTACCGTAACTTGAAAGTATTTCGATTTCTTGGCTTTATATATCTTGTGGAAAGGACGAAACACCGG
ATATAGTCATCGTTGGTGGGTTTTAGAGCTAGAAATAGCAAGTTAAAATAAGGCTAGTCCGTTATCAACT
TGAAAAAGTGGCACCGAGTCGGTGCTTTTTTGAATTCGCTAGCTAGGTCTTGAAAGGAGTGGGAATTGGC
TCCGGTGCCCGTCAGTGGGCAGAGCGCACATCGCCCACAGTCCCCGAGAAGTTGGGGGGAGGGGTCGGCA
ATTGATCCGGTGCCTAGAGAAGGTGGCGCGGGGTAAACTGGGAAAGTGATGTCGTGTACTGGCTCCGCCT
TTTTCCCGAGGGTGGGGGAGAACCGTATATAAGTGCAGTAGTCGCCGTGAACGTTCTTTTTCGCAACGGG
TTTGCCGCCAGAACACAGGACCGGTTCTAGAGCGCTGCCACCATGGACAAGAAGTACAGCATCGGCCTGG
ACATCGGCACCAACTCTGTGGGCTGGGCCGTGATCACCGACGAGTACAAGGTGCCCAGCAAGAAATTCAA
GGTGCTGGGCAACACCGACCGGCACAGCATCAAGAAGAACCTGATCGGAGCCCTGCTGTTCGACAGCGGC
GAAACAGCCGAGGCCACCCGGCTGAAGAGAACCGCCAGAAGAAGATACACCAGACGGAAGAACCGGATCT
GCTATCTGCAAGAGATCTTCAGCAACGAGATGGCCAAGGTGGACGACAGCTTCTTCCACAGACTGGAAGA
GTCCTTCCTGGTGGAAGAGGATAAGAAGCACGAGCGGCACCCCATCTTCGGCAACATCGTGGACGAGGTG
GCCTACCACGAGAAGTACCCCACCATCTACCACCTGAGAAAGAAACTGGTGGACAGCACCGACAAGGCCG
ACCTGCGGCTGATCTATCTGGCCCTGGCCCACATGATCAAGTTCCGGGGCCACTTCCTGATCGAGGGCGA
CCTGAACCCCGACAACAGCGACGTGGACAAGCTGTTCATCCAGCTGGTGCAGACCTACAACCAGCTGTTC
GAGGAAAACCCCATCAACGCCAGCGGCGTGGACGCCAAGGCCATCCTGTCTGCCAGACTGAGCAAGAGCA
GACGGCTGGAAAATCTGATCGCCCAGCTGCCCGGCGAGAAGAAGAATGGCCTGTTCGGAAACCTGATTGC
CCTGAGCCTGGGCCTGACCCCCAACTTCAAGAGCAACTTCGACCTGGCCGAGGATGCCAAACTGCAGCTG
AGCAAGGACACCTACGACGACGACCTGGACAACCTGCTGGCCCAGATCGGCGACCAGTACGCCGACCTGT
TTCTGGCCGCCAAGAACCTGTCCGACGCCATCCTGCTGAGCGACATCCTGAGAGTGAACACCGAGATCAC
CAAGGCCCCCCTGAGCGCCTCTATGATCAAGAGATACGACGAGCACCACCAGGACCTGACCCTGCTGAAA
GCTCTCGTGCGGCAGCAGCTGCCTGAGAAGTACAAAGAGATTTTCTTCGACCAGAGCAAGAACGGCTACG
CCGGCTACATTGACGGCGGAGCCAGCCAGGAAGAGTTCTACAAGTTCATCAAGCCCATCCTGGAAAAGAT
GGACGGCACCGAGGAACTGCTCGTGAAGCTGAACAGAGAGGACCTGCTGCGGAAGCAGCGGACCTTCGAC
AACGGCAGCATCCCCCACCAGATCCACCTGGGAGAGCTGCACGCCATTCTGCGGCGGCAGGAAGATTTTT
ACCCATTCCTGAAGGACAACCGGGAAAAGATCGAGAAGATCCTGACCTTCCGCATCCCCTACTACGTGGG
CCCTCTGGCCAGGGGAAACAGCAGATTCGCCTGGATGACCAGAAAGAGCGAGGAAACCATCACCCCCTGG
AACTTCGAGGAAGTGGTGGACAAGGGCGCTTCCGCCCAGAGCTTCATCGAGCGGATGACCAACTTCGATA
AGAACCTGCCCAACGAGAAGGTGCTGCCCAAGCACAGCCTGCTGTACGAGTACTTCACCGTGTATAACGA
GCTGACCAAAGTGAAATACGTGACCGAGGGAATGAGAAAGCCCGCCTTCCTGAGCGGCGAGCAGAAAAAG
GCCATCGTGGACCTGCTGTTCAAGACCAACCGGAAAGTGACCGTGAAGCAGCTGAAAGAGGACTACTTCA
AGAAAATCGAGTGCTTCGACTCCGTGGAAATCTCCGGCGTGGAAGATCGGTTCAACGCCTCCCTGGGCAC
ATACCACGATCTGCTGAAAATTATCAAGGACAAGGACTTCCTGGACAATGAGGAAAACGAGGACATTCTG
GAAGATATCGTGCTGACCCTGACACTGTTTGAGGACAGAGAGATGATCGAGGAACGGCTGAAAACCTATG
CCCACCTGTTCGACGACAAAGTGATGAAGCAGCTGAAGCGGCGGAGATACACCGGCTGGGGCAGGCTGAG
CCGGAAGCTGATCAACGGCATCCGGGACAAGCAGTCCGGCAAGACAATCCTGGATTTCCTGAAGTCCGAC
GGCTTCGCCAACAGAAACTTCATGCAGCTGATCCACGACGACAGCCTGACCTTTAAAGAGGACATCCAGA
AAGCCCAGGTGTCCGGCCAGGGCGATAGCCTGCACGAGCACATTGCCAATCTGGCCGGCAGCCCCGCCAT
TAAGAAGGGCATCCTGCAGACAGTGAAGGTGGTGGACGAGCTCGTGAAAGTGATGGGCCGGCACAAGCCC
GAGAACATCGTGATCGAAATGGCCAGAGAGAACCAGACCACCCAGAAGGGACAGAAGAACAGCCGCGAGA
GAATGAAGCGGATCGAAGAGGGCATCAAAGAGCTGGGCAGCCAGATCCTGAAAGAACACCCCGTGGAAAA
CACCCAGCTGCAGAACGAGAAGCTGTACCTGTACTACCTGCAGAATGGGCGGGATATGTACGTGGACCAG
GAACTGGACATCAACCGGCTGTCCGACTACGATGTGGACCATATCGTGCCTCAGAGCTTTCTGAAGGACG
ACTCCATCGACAACAAGGTGCTGACCAGAAGCGACAAGAACCGGGGCAAGAGCGACAACGTGCCCTCCGA
AGAGGTCGTGAAGAAGATGAAGAACTACTGGCGGCAGCTGCTGAACGCCAAGCTGATTACCCAGAGAAAG
TTCGACAATCTGACCAAGGCCGAGAGAGGCGGCCTGAGCGAACTGGATAAGGCCGGCTTCATCAAGAGAC
AGCTGGTGGAAACCCGGCAGATCACAAAGCACGTGGCACAGATCCTGGACTCCCGGATGAACACTAAGTA
CGACGAGAATGACAAGCTGATCCGGGAAGTGAAAGTGATCACCCTGAAGTCCAAGCTGGTGTCCGATTTC
CGGAAGGATTTCCAGTTTTACAAAGTGCGCGAGATCAACAACTACCACCACGCCCACGACGCCTACCTGA
ACGCCGTCGTGGGAACCGCCCTGATCAAAAAGTACCCTAAGCTGGAAAGCGAGTTCGTGTACGGCGACTA
CAAGGTGTACGACGTGCGGAAGATGATCGCCAAGAGCGAGCAGGAAATCGGCAAGGCTACCGCCAAGTAC
TTCTTCTACAGCAACATCATGAACTTTTTCAAGACCGAGATTACCCTGGCCAACGGCGAGATCCGGAAGC
GGCCTCTGATCGAGACAAACGGCGAAACCGGGGAGATCGTGTGGGATAAGGGCCGGGATTTTGCCACCGT
GCGGAAAGTGCTGAGCATGCCCCAAGTGAATATCGTGAAAAAGACCGAGGTGCAGACAGGCGGCTTCAGC
AAAGAGTCTATCCTGCCCAAGAGGAACAGCGATAAGCTGATCGCCAGAAAGAAGGACTGGGACCCTAAGA
AGTACGGCGGCTTCGACAGCCCCACCGTGGCCTATTCTGTGCTGGTGGTGGCCAAAGTGGAAAAGGGCAA
GTCCAAGAAACTGAAGAGTGTGAAAGAGCTGCTGGGGATCACCATCATGGAAAGAAGCAGCTTCGAGAAG
AATCCCATCGACTTTCTGGAAGCCAAGGGCTACAAAGAAGTGAAAAAGGACCTGATCATCAAGCTGCCTA
AGTACTCCCTGTTCGAGCTGGAAAACGGCCGGAAGAGAATGCTGGCCTCTGCCGGCGAACTGCAGAAGGG
AAACGAACTGGCCCTGCCCTCCAAATATGTGAACTTCCTGTACCTGGCCAGCCACTATGAGAAGCTGAAG
GGCTCCCCCGAGGATAATGAGCAGAAACAGCTGTTTGTGGAACAGCACAAGCACTACCTGGACGAGATCA
TCGAGCAGATCAGCGAGTTCTCCAAGAGAGTGATCCTGGCCGACGCTAATCTGGACAAAGTGCTGTCCGC
CTACAACAAGCACCGGGATAAGCCCATCAGAGAGCAGGCCGAGAATATCATCCACCTGTTTACCCTGACC
AATCTGGGAGCCCCTGCCGCCTTCAAGTACTTTGACACCACCATCGACCGGAAGAGGTACACCAGCACCA
AAGAGGTGCTGGACGCCACCCTGATCCACCAGAGCATCACCGGCCTGTACGAGACACGGATCGACCTGTC
TCAGCTGGGAGGCGACAAGCGACCTGCCGCCACAAAGAAGGCTGGACAGGCTAAGAAGAAGAAAGATTAC
AAAGACGATGACGATAAGGGATCCGGCGCAACAAACTTCTCTCTGCTGAAACAAGCCGGAGATGTCGAAG
AGAATCCTGGACCGATGGCCAAGCCTTTGTCTCAAGAAGAATCCACCCTCATTGAAAGAGCAACGGCTAC
AATCAACAGCATCCCCATCTCTGAAGACTACAGCGTCGCCAGCGCAGCTCTCTCTAGCGACGGCCGCATC
TTCACTGGTGTCAATGTATATCATTTTACTGGGGGACCTTGTGCAGAACTCGTGGTGCTGGGCACTGCTG
CTGCTGCGGCAGCTGGCAACCTGACTTGTATCGTCGCGATCGGAAATGAGAACAGGGGCATCTTGAGCCC
CTGCGGACGGTGCCGACAGGTGCTTCTCGATCTGCATCCTGGGATCAAAGCCATAGTGAAGGACAGTGAT
GGACAGCCGACGGCAGTTGGGATTCGTGAATTGCTGCCCTCTGGTTATGTGTGGGAGGGCTAAGAATTCG
ATATCAAGCTTATCGGTAATCAACCTCTGGATTACAAAATTTGTGAAAGATTGACTGGTATTCTTAACTA
TGTTGCTCCTTTTACGCTATGTGGATACGCTGCTTTAATGCCTTTGTATCATGCTATTGCTTCCCGTATG
GCTTTCATTTTCTCCTCCTTGTATAAATCCTGGTTGCTGTCTCTTTATGAGGAGTTGTGGCCCGTTGTCA
GGCAACGTGGCGTGGTGTGCACTGTGTTTGCTGACGCAACCCCCACTGGTTGGGGCATTGCCACCACCTG
TCAGCTCCTTTCCGGGACTTTCGCTTTCCCCCTCCCTATTGCCACGGCGGAACTCATCGCCGCCTGCCTT
GCCCGCTGCTGGACAGGGGCTCGGCTGTTGGGCACTGACAATTCCGTGGTGTTGTCGGGGAAATCATCGT
CCTTTCCTTGGCTGCTCGCCTGTGTTGCCACCTGGATTCTGCGCGGGACGTCCTTCTGCTACGTCCCTTC
GGCCCTCAATCCAGCGGACCTTCCTTCCCGCGGCCTGCTGCCGGCTCTGCGGCCTCTTCCGCGTCTTCGC
CTTCGCCCTCAGACGAGTCGGATCTCCCTTTGGGCCGCCTCCCCGCGTCGACTTTAAGACCAATGACTTA
CAAGGCAGCTGTAGATCTTAGCCACTTTTTAAAAGAAAAGGGGGGACTGGAAGGGCTAATTCACTCCCAA
CGAAGACAAGATCTGCTTTTTGCTTGTACTGGGTCTCTCTGGTTAGACCAGATCTGAGCCTGGGAGCTCT
CTGGCTAACTAGGGAACCCACTGCTTAAGCCTCAATAAAGCTTGCCTTGAGTGCTTCAAGTAGTGTGTGC
CCGTCTGTTGTGTGACTCTGGTAACTAGAGATCCCTCAGACCCTTTTAGTCAGTGTGGAAAATCTCTAGC
AGGGCCCGTTTAAACCCGCTGATCAGCCTCGACTGTGCCTTCTAGTTGCCAGCCATCTGTTGTTTGCCCC
TCCCCCGTGCCTTCCTTGACCCTGGAAGGTGCCACTCCCACTGTCCTTTCCTAATAAAATGAGGAAATTG
CATCGCATTGTCTGAGTAGGTGTCATTCTATTCTGGGGGGTGGGGTGGGGCAGGACAGCAAGGGGGAGGA
TTGGGAAGACAATAGCAGGCATGCTGGGGATGCGGTGGGCTCTATGGCTTCTGAGGCGGAAAGAACCAGC
TGGGGCTCTAGGGGGTATCCCC
[124 nt withheld, positions 8493-8616]
C
[91 nt withheld, positions 8618-8708]
A
[49 nt withheld, positions 8710-8758]
CCTTTGACGTTGGAGTCCACGTTCTTT
[37 nt withheld, positions 8786-8822]
ACCCTATCTCGGTCTATTCTTTTGATTTATAAGGGATTTTGCCGATTTCGGCCTATTGGTTAAAAAATGA
GCTGATTTAACAAAAATTTAACGCGAATTAATTCTGTGGAATGTGTGTCAGTTAGGGTGTGGAAAGTCCC
CAGGCTCCCCAGCAGGCAGAAGTATGCAAAGCATGCATCTCAATTAGTCAGCAACCAGGTGTGGAAAGTC
CCCAGGCTCCCCAGCAGGCAGAAGTATGCAAAGCATGCATCTCAATTAGTCAGCAACCATAGTCCCGCCC
CTAACTCCGCCCATCCCGCCCCTAACTCCGCCCAGTTCCGCCCATTCTCCGCCCCATGGCTGACTAATTT
TTTTTATTTATGCAGAGGCCGAGGCCGCCTCTGCCTCTGAGCTATTCCAGAAGTAGTGAGGAGGCTTTTT
TGGAGGCCTAGGCTTTTGCAAAAAGCTCCCGGGAGCTTGTATATCCATTTTCGGATCTGATCAGCACGTG
TTGACAATTAATCATCGGCATAGTATATCGGCATAGTATAATACGACAAGGTGAGGAACTAAACCATGGC
CAAGTTGACCAGTGCCGTTCCGGTGCTCACCGCGCGCGACGTCGCCGGAGCGGTCGAGTTCTGGACCGAC
CGGCTCGGGTTCTCCCGGGACTTCGTGGAGGACGACTTCGCCGGTGTGGTCCGGGACGACGTGACCCTGT
TCATCAGCGCGGTCCAGGACCAGGTGGTGCCGGACAACACCCTGGCCTGGGTGTGGGTGCGCGGCCTGGA
CGAGCTGTACGCCGAGTGGTCGGAGGTCGTGTCCACGAACTTCCGGGACGCCTCCGGGCCGGCCATGACC
GAGATCGGCGAGCAGCCGTGGGGGCGGGAGTTCGCCCTGCGCGACCCGGCCGGCAACTGCGTGCACTTCG
TGGCCGAGGAGCAGGACTGACACGTGCTACGAGATTTCGATTCCACCGCCGCCTTCTATGAAAGGTTGGG
CTTCGGAATCGTTTTCCGGGACGCCGGCTGGATGATCCTCCAGCGCGGGGATCTCATGCTGGAGTTCTTC
GCCCACCCCAACTTGTTTATTGCAGCTTATAATGGTTACAAATAAAGCAATAGCATCACAAATTTCACAA
ATAAAGCATTTTTTTCACTGCATTCTAGTTGTGGTTTGTCCAAACTCATCAATGTATCTTATCATGTCTG
TATACCGTCGACCTCTAGCTAGAGCTTGGCGTAATCATGGTCATAGCTGTTTCCTGTGTGAAATTGTTAT
CCGCTCACAATTCCACACAACATACGAGCCGGAAGCATAAAGTGTAAAGCCTGGGGTGCCTAATGAGTGA
GCTAACTCACATTAATTGCGTTGCGCTCACTGCCCGCTTTCCAGTCGGGAAACCTGTCGTGCCAGCTGCA
TTAATGAATCGGCCAACGCGCGGGGAGAGGCGGTTTGCGTATTGGGCGCTCTTCCGCTTCCTCGCTCACT
GACTCGCTGCGCTCGGTCGTTCGGCTGCGGCGAGCGGTATCAGCTCACTCAAAGGCGGTAATACGGTTAT
CCACAGAATCAGGGGATAACGCAGGAAAGAACATGTGAGCAAAAGGCCAGCAAAAGGCCAGGAACCGTAA
AAAGGCCGCGTTGCTGGCGTTTTTCCATAGGCTCCGCCCCCCTGACGAGCATCACAAAAATCGACGCTCA
AGTCAGAGGTGGCGAAACCCGACAGGACTATAAAGATACCAGGCGTTTCCCCCTGGAAGCTCCCTCGTGC
GCTCTCCTGTTCCGACCCTGCCGCTTACCGGATACCTGTCCGCCTTTCTCCCTTCGGGAAGCGTGGCGCT
TTCTCATAGCTCACGCTGTAGGTATCTCAGTTCGGTGTAGGTCGTTCGCTCCAAGCTGGGCTGTGTGCAC
GAACCCCCCGTTCAGCCCGACCGCTGCGCCTTATCCGGTAACTATCGTCTTGAGTCCAACCCGGTAAGAC
ACGACTTATCGCCACTGGCAGCAGCCACTGGTAACAGGATTAGCAGAGCGAGGTATGTAGGCGGTGCTAC
AGAGTTCTTGAAGTGGTGGCCTAACTACGGCTACACTAGAAGAACAGTATTTGGTATCTGCGCTCTGCTG
AAGCCAGTTACCTTCGGAAAAAGAGTTGGTAGCTCTTGATCCGGCAAACAAACCACCGCTGGTAGCGGTG
GTTTTTTTGTTTGCAAGCAGCAGATTACGCGCAGAAAAAAAGGATCTCAAGAAGATCCTTTGATCTTTTC
TACGGGGTCTGACGCTCAGTGGAACGAAAACTCACGTTAAGGGATTTTGGTCATGAGATTATCAAAAAGG
ATCTTCACCTAGATCCTTTTAAATTAAAAATGAAGTTTTAAATCAATCTAAAGTATATATGAGTAAACTT
GGTCTGACAGTTACCAATGCTTAATCAGTGAGGCACCTATCTCAGCGATCTGTCTATTTCGTTCATCCAT
AGTTGCCTGACTCCCCGTCGTGTAGATAACTACGATACGGGAGGGCTTACCATCTGGCCCCAGTGCTGCA
ATGATACCGCGAGACCCACGCTCACCGGCTCCAGATTTATCAGCAATAAACCAGCCAGCCGGAAGGGCCG
AGCGCAGAAGTGGTCCTGCAACTTTATCCGCCTCCATCCAGTCTATTAATTGTTGCCGGGAAGCTAGAGT
AAGTAGTTCGCCAGTTAATAGTTTGCGCAACGTTGTTGCCATTGCTACAGGCATCGTGGTGTCACGCTCG
TCGTTTGGTATGGCTTCATTCAGCTCCGGTTCCCAACGATCAAGGCGAGTTACATGATCCCCCATGTTGT
GCAAAAAAGCGGTTAGCTCCTTCGGTCCTCCGATCGTTGTCAGAAGTAAGTTGGCCGCAGTGTTATCACT
CATGGTTATGGCAGCACTGCATAATTCTCTTACTGTCATGCCATCCGTAAGATGCTTTTCTGTGACTGGT
GAGTACTCAACCAAGTCATTCTGAGAATAGTGTATGCGGCGACCGAGTTGCTCTTGCCCGGCGTCAATAC
GGGATAATACCGCGCCACATAGCAGAACTTTAAAAGTGCTCATCATTGGAAAACGTTCTTCGGGGCGAAA
ACTCTCAAGGATCTTACCGCTGTTGAGATCCAGTTCGATGTAACCCACTCGTGCACCCAACTGATCTTCA
GCATCTTTTACTTTCACCAGCGTTTCTGGGTGAGCAAAAACAGGAAGGCAAAATGCCGCAAAAAAGGGAA
TAAGGGCGACACGGAAATGTTGAATACTCATACTCTTCCTTTTTCAATATTATTGAAGCATTTATCAGGG
TTATTGTCTCATGAGCGGATACATATTTGAATGTATTTAGAAAAATAAACAAATAGGGGTTCCGCGCACA
TTTCCCCGAAAAGTGCCACCTGACGTCGACGGATCGGGAGATCTCCCGATCCCCTATGGTGCACTCTCAG
TACAATCTGCTCTGATGCCGCATAGTTAAGCCAGTATCTGCTCCCTGCTTGTGTGTTGGAGGTCGCTGAG
TAGTGCGCGAGCAAAATTTAAGCTACAACAAGGCAAGGCTTGACCGACAATTGCATGAAGAATCTGCTTA
GGGTTAGGCGTTTTGCGCTGCTTCGCGATGTACGGGCCAGATATACGCGTTGACATTGATTATTGACTAG
TTATTAATAGTAATCAATTACGGGGTCATTAGTTCATAGCCCATATATGGAGTTCCGCGTTACATAACTT
ACGGTAAATGGCCCGCCTGGCTGACCGCCCAACGACCCCCGCCCATTGACGTCAATAATGACGTATGTTC
CCATAGTAACGCCAATAGGGACTTTCCATTGACGTCAATGGGTGGAGTATTTACGGTAAACTGCCCACTT
GGCAGTACATCAAGTGTATCATATGCCAAGTACGCCCCCTATTGACGTCAATGACGGTAAATGGCCCGCC
TGGCATTATGCCCAGTACATGACCTTATGGGACTTTCCTACTTGGCAGTACATCTACGTATTAGTCATCG
CTATTACCATGG
Features (pLannotate 1.2.2; 34 found; start..end, strand, type, name):
    217..397     +  LTR            5' LTR (truncated): truncated 5' long terminal repeat (LTR) from HIV-1
    444..569     +  misc_feature   HIV-1 Ψ: packaging signal of human immunodeficiency virus type 1
    553..916     +  CDS            HIV-1 gag (fragment): gag protein from human immunodeficiency virus 1; gag
   1062..1295    +  misc_feature   RRE: The Rev response element (RRE) of HIV-1 allows for Rev-dependent mRNA export from the nucleus to the cytoplasm.
   1672..1772    +  CDS            Rev (fragment): human immunodeficiency virus 1 (HIV-1) Rev protein; rev; enhances nuclear export of unspliced and incompletely spliced viral mRNAs
   1822..1939    +  misc_feature   cPPT/CTS: central polypurine tract and central termination sequence of HIV-1
   1990..2230    +  promoter       U6 promoter: RNA polymerase III promoter for human U6 snRNA
   2260..2335    +  misc_RNA       gRNA scaffold: guide RNA scaffold for the Streptococcus pyogenes CRISPR/Cas9 system
   2353..2371    +  CDS            small t antigen (fragment): SV40 (simian virus 40) small t antigen
   2397..2608    +  promoter       EF-1α core promoter: core promoter for human elongation factor EF-1α
   2633..6736    +  CDS            Cas9: Cas9 (Csn1) endonuclease from the Streptococcus pyogenes Type II CRISPR/Cas system generates RNA-guided double strand breaks in DNA
   6875..7273    +  CDS            BSD: blasticidin S deaminase; Aspergillus terreus BSD; confers resistance to blasticidin
   7274..7295    +  misc_feature   MCS (fragment): pBluescript multiple cloning site
   7298..7886    +  misc_feature   WPRE: woodchuck hepatitis virus posttranscriptional regulatory element
   7937..7956    +  misc_feature   cPPT/CTS (fragment): central polypurine tract and central termination sequence of HIV-1
   7958..8191    +  LTR            3' LTR (ΔU3): self-inactivating 3' long terminal repeat (LTR) from HIV-1
   8223..8447    +  polyA_signal   bGH poly(A) signal: bovine growth hormone polyadenylation signal
   8451..8472    +  promoter       SV40 promoter (fragment): SV40 enhancer and early promoter
   8493..8921    +  rep_origin     f1 ori (sequence partly withheld): f1 bacteriophage origin of replication; arrow indicates direction of (+) strand synthesis
   8935..9264    +  promoter       SV40 promoter: SV40 enhancer and early promoter
   9312..9359    +  promoter       EM7 promoter: synthetic bacterial promoter&nbsp
   9378..9752    +  CDS            BleoR: antibiotic-binding protein; Sh ble from Streptoalloteichus hindustanus; confers resistance to bleomycin, phleomycin, and Zeocin™
   9762..9887    +  CDS            ble (fragment): BLE_KLEPN - Experimental evidence at protein level: Swiss-Prot protein existence level 1. Binding protein with a strong affinity to the bleomycin family of antibiotics. Binds to CL990; an antimitotic-antibiotic compound. From Klebsiella pneumoniae.
   9882..10003   +  polyA_signal   SV40 poly(A) signal: SV40 polyadenylation signal
  10074..10096   -  protein_bind   lac operator (fragment): The lac repressor binds to the lac operator to inhibit transcription in E. coli. This inhibition can be relieved by adding lactose or isopropyl-β-D-thiogalactopyranoside (IPTG). lac repressor encoded by lacI
  10100..10130   -  promoter       lac promoter: promoter for the E. coli lac operon
  10145..10166   -  protein_bind   CAP binding site: CAP binding activates transcription in the presence of cAMP. E. coli catabolite activator protein
  10179..10271   -  CDS            lacI (fragment): lac repressor; lacI; The lac repressor binds to the lac operator to inhibit transcription in E. coli. This inhibition can be relieved by adding lactose or isopropyl-β-D-thiogalactopyranoside (IPTG).
  10454..11042   -  rep_origin     ori: high-copy-number ColE1/pMB1/pBR322/pUC origin of replication
  11213..12073   -  CDS            AmpR: β-lactamase; bla; confers resistance to ampicillin, carbenicillin, and related antibiotics
  12074..12178   -  promoter       AmpR promoter: bla
  12237..12289   -  misc_feature   bom (fragment): basis of mobility region from pBR322
  12444..12823   +  enhancer       CMV enhancer: human cytomegalovirus immediate early enhancer
  12824..199     +  promoter       CMV promoter (across the origin): human cytomegalovirus (CMV) immediate early promoter
