[The description below was written by a language model from this plasmid's Addgene catalogue record and pLannotate feature annotations shown in this document.]
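Description:
pLentiCRISPR v2-sgL2HGDH-1 is an all-in-one lentiviral CRISPR/Cas9 plasmid built on the lentiCRISPR v2-Blast backbone and designed to knock out the human L2HGDH gene (L-2-hydroxyglutarate dehydrogenase). It is propagated in E. coli through a high-copy ColE1/pUC-type origin with ampicillin selection (AmpR), and it also carries an f1 origin. The recombination-reduced growth strain listed fits the repeated LTR sequences. The catalogue gives a backbone size of about 14.7 kb, whereas the sequenced record is 12.8 kb. This difference would be consistent with replacement of a backbone stuffer by the short guide, but the record does not say so.

The viral genome is driven by a CMV enhancer/promoter fused to a truncated HIV-1 5' LTR and ends in a self-inactivating ΔU3 3' LTR. Between them lie the Ψ packaging signal, RRE and cPPT/CTS, which support packaging, Rev-dependent RNA export and nuclear import. Packaging functions must be supplied in trans. Within this unit, a human U6 Pol III promoter transcribes the 20-nt L2HGDH-targeting spacer joined to the S. pyogenes gRNA scaffold. An EF-1α core promoter drives S. pyogenes Cas9, followed on the same strand by the blasticidin S deaminase gene, with a WPRE to enhance expression. The linker between Cas9 and BSD is not annotated. Transduced mammalian cells are selected with blasticidin.

Outside the LTRs, the backbone holds a bGH poly(A) signal and an SV40/EM7-driven BleoR cassette that is not listed as a selectable marker. The "-1" suffix suggests it is one of several L2HGDH guides. The associated work concerns oxidative stress and ferroptosis in sickle erythroblasts.
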