Addgene plasmid #230083: pLentiCRISPR v2-sgL2HGDH-1
Purpose: Crispr knock out human L2HGDH gene
Depositing lab: Xingguo Zhu. Depositing organization: Augusta University. Publication: Transsulfuration pathway activation attenuates oxidative stress and ferroptosis in sickle primary erythroblasts and transgenic mice. Xi C, Pang J, Xue W, Cui Y, Jiang N, Zhi W, Shi H, Horuzsko A, Pace BS, Zhu X. Commun Biol. 2025 Jan 6;8(1):15. doi: 10.1038/s42003-024-07424-7. PubMed 39762627.
Backbone
  Vector backbone: lentiCRISPR v2-Blast
  Backbone manufacturer: Addgene
  Backbone size w/o insert (bp): 14684
  Vector type: Mammalian Expression, Lentiviral, CRISPR
  Selectable markers: Blasticidin
Growth in bacteria
  Bacterial resistance: Ampicillin, 100 μg/mL
  Growth temperature: 37°C
  Growth strain: NEB Stable
  Copy number: High Copy
Gene/Insert
  Gene/Insert name: L2HGDH
  gRNA/shRNA sequence: GATATAGTCATCGTTGGTGG
  Species: H. sapiens (human)
  Insert size (bp): 20
  Entrez Gene: L2HGDH (a.k.a. DURANIN, FLJ12618, C14orf160)
  Cloning method: Gene Synthesis
  Sequencing primers: 5′ common; 3′ common
Terms and licenses: Academic/Nonprofit Terms; Industry Terms: Not Available to Industry
How to cite: pLentiCRISPR v2-sgL2HGDH-1 was a gift from Xingguo Zhu (Addgene plasmid # 230083 ; http://n2t.net/addgene:230083 ; RRID:Addgene_230083)
